Addgene plasmid #176210: pBx1-VHH template3-3XMyc-Spacer
Purpose: PCR template for generating CeVICA VHH/nanobody library
Depositing lab: Aviv Regev. Depositing organization: Broad Institute. Publication: A cell-free nanobody engineering platform rapidly generates SARS-CoV-2 neutralizing nanobodies. Chen X, Gentili M, Hacohen N, Regev A. Nat Commun. 2021 Sep 17;12(1):5506. doi: 10.1038/s41467-021-25777-z. PubMed 34535642.
Backbone
  Vector backbone: pBx1
  Backbone size w/o insert (bp): 2561
  Total vector size (bp): 3256
  Vector type: Bacterial Expression
Growth in bacteria
  Bacterial resistance: Ampicillin, 100 μg/mL
  Growth temperature: 37°C
  Growth strain: DH5alpha
  Copy number: High Copy
Gene/Insert
  Gene/Insert name: VHH template3-3XMyc-Spacer
  Species: Synthetic
  Insert size (bp): 695
  Promoter: T7
  Tag / fusion protein: Myc tag
  Cloning method: Gibson Cloning
  Sequencing primers: 5′ GCCACCTGACGTCGACGGATCGGGA; 3′ TCCTTTCGGGCTTTGTTAGCAGCCG
Terms and licenses: Academic/Nonprofit Terms; Industry Terms: Not Available to Industry
How to cite: pBx1-VHH template3-3XMyc-Spacer was a gift from Aviv Regev (Addgene plasmid # 176210 ; http://n2t.net/addgene:176210 ; RRID:Addgene_176210)
