[The description below was written by a language model from this plasmid's Addgene catalogue record and pLannotate feature annotations shown in this document.]
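Description:
pBx1-VHH template3-3XMyc-Spacer is a small (about 3.3 kb) high-copy bacterial plasmid built on the pBx1 backbone. It is maintained in E. coli through a ColE1/pUC-type origin of replication and selected with ampicillin via the β-lactamase gene and its native promoter. The backbone also carries leftover pieces that do not appear to form working units: a lac promoter/operator with CAP binding site, a short lacI fragment, a fragment of a bleomycin-resistance gene and an SV40 polyadenylation signal.

The payload is a synthetic insert of roughly 700 bp, introduced by Gibson assembly between a T7 promoter and a T7 terminator, with the efficient ribosome binding site from phage T7 gene 10 just upstream of the coding region. The open reading frame begins with a VHH (nanobody) framework, which the automated annotation labels by similarity to a canine immunoglobulin heavy-chain variable region. This is followed by a 3xMyc epitope tag, of which only a fragment is recognised in the feature table. The remaining downstream sequence corresponds to the "Spacer" in the name. The short matches there to a fluorescent protein, T4 RNA ligase and a T7 gene 10B-derived solubility tag are most likely incidental similarity hits rather than functional domains.

According to the record, the plasmid is not mainly an expression vector. It serves as a PCR template, one of several VHH templates judging by its name, for generating the nanobody library used in CeVICA, a cell-free nanobody engineering platform that was applied to isolating SARS-CoV-2 neutralising nanobodies. The T7 promoter, RBS, tag and C-terminal spacer are consistent with in vitro transcription and translation of amplified library DNA, although the record does not describe the exact role of the spacer.
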