Features (pLannotate 1.2.2; 17 found; start..end, strand, type, name):
      1..105     -  promoter       AmpR promoter: bla
    157..175     +  promoter       T7 promoter: promoter for bacteriophage T7 RNA polymerase
    189..211     +  RBS            RBS: efficient ribosome binding site from bacteriophage T7 gene 10 (Olins and Rangwala, 1989)
    221..568     +  CDS            HV02_CANLF: Experimental evidence at protein level: Swiss-Prot protein existence level 1. From Canis lupus familiaris (Dog) (Canis familiaris).
    594..614     +  CDS            3xMyc (fragment): 3 tandem Myc epitope tags
    689..710     +  CDS            rsFusionRed2 (fragment): FusionRed fluorescent protein derivative that shows reversible photoswitching with visible light and fast OFF-switching kinetics
    761..835     +  CDS            63 (fragment): RLIG_BPT4 - Experimental evidence at protein level: Swiss-Prot protein existence level 1. Involved in countering a host defense mechanism which, following viral infection, activates the host anticodon nuclease and shuts off viral translation. Repairs 5'-PO4 and 3'-OH groups in the cleaved host tRNA (PubMed:16671895, PubMed:17068206, PubMed:2444436). The nick ligation reaction entails three nucleotidyl transfer steps (PubMed:12766156). In the first step, the RNA ligase reacts with ATP in the absence of nucleic acid to form a covalent ligase-AMP intermediate and release pyrophosphate (PubMed:127
    846..895     +  CDS            SET1 (fragment): solubility-enhancement tag derived from T7 phage gene 10B
    903..950     +  terminator     T7 terminator: transcription terminator for bacteriophage T7 RNA polymerase
    975..1070    +  CDS            ble (fragment): BLE_KLEPN - Experimental evidence at protein level: Swiss-Prot protein existence level 1. Binding protein with a strong affinity to the bleomycin family of antibiotics. Binds to CL990; an antimitotic-antibiotic compound. From Klebsiella pneumoniae.
   1065..1186    +  polyA_signal   SV40 poly(A) signal: SV40 polyadenylation signal
   1259..1275    -  protein_bind   lac operator: The lac repressor binds to the lac operator to inhibit transcription in E. coli. This inhibition can be relieved by adding lactose or isopropyl-β-D-thiogalactopyranoside (IPTG). lac repressor encoded by lacI
   1283..1313    -  promoter       lac promoter: promoter for the E. coli lac operon
   1328..1349    -  protein_bind   CAP binding site: CAP binding activates transcription in the presence of cAMP. E. coli catabolite activator protein
   1362..1454    -  CDS            lacI (fragment): lac repressor; lacI; The lac repressor binds to the lac operator to inhibit transcription in E. coli. This inhibition can be relieved by adding lactose or isopropyl-β-D-thiogalactopyranoside (IPTG).
   1637..2225    -  rep_origin     ori: high-copy-number ColE1/pMB1/pBR322/pUC origin of replication
   2396..3256    -  CDS            AmpR: β-lactamase; bla; confers resistance to ampicillin, carbenicillin, and related antibiotics
>Addgene plasmid #176210 | pBx1-VHH template3-3XMyc-Spacer | addgene full sequence | sequence record 368273 | Addgene NGS Result
ACTCTTCCTTTTTCAATATTATTGAAGCATTTATCAGGGTTATTGTCTCATGAGCGGATACATATTTGAA
TGTATTTAGAAAAATAAACAAATAGGGGTTCCGCGCACATTTCCCCGAAAAGTGCCACCTGACGTCGACG
GATCGGGAGTTTAAACTAATACGACTCACTATAGGGTCTAGAAATAATTTTGTTTAACTTTAAGAAGGAG
ATATACCATGCAGGTTCAACTGCAAGAATCTGGTGGCGGTTTAGTTCAAGCCGGTGGTAGCCTTCGTCTG
AGCTGCGCCGCAAGCGGACGTACATTCAGCAGCTATGCAATGGGTTGGTTTCGCCAGGCACCTGGTAAAG
AACGTGAATTTGTGGCAGCCATTTCAAGCAGTGGTGGCACCTACTATGCCGATTCTGTTAAAGGTCGCTT
CACTATTTCACGCGATAATGCGAAGAATACCGTGTACTTACAGATGAACTCACTGAAACCTGAGGATACC
GCCGTTTATTATTGTGCGGCAGGCCGTGGAGGCGGTAGCGACTATTGGGGTCAGGGCACACAAGTCACGG
TCTCAAGCGGCGGAAGCTCTGGTGAACAGAAACTGATTTCAGAAGAGGATCTGGCAGAACAGAAATTAAT
CTCAGAGGAAGACCTGGGTTCTGGTGAGCAAAAGTTAATTTCTGAAGAAGACCTGGCAGGTGGCTCTGGT
GATGGAGGTAGCTCTGGCGATGGTGCGGATGGCAGCGGTGGTGCATCTGGTTCAAGCGCTTACAGCGATG
ATGTTAGTGCAAGCGGTCGTACCTACCGCATCTTCTCATATAACTACGCCAGCTATAGCGACTGGGTTTA
AACCGGCTGCTAACAAAGCCCGAAAGGAAGCTGAGTTGGCTGCTGCCACCGCTGAGCAATAACTAGCATA
ACCCCTTGGGGCCTCTAAACGGGTCTTGAGGGGTTTTTTGCTGAAAGGAGGAACTATATCCGGTGAAAGG
TTGGGCTTCGGAATCGTTTTCCGGGACGCCGGCTGGATGATCCTCCAGCGCGGGGATCTCATGCTGGAGT
TCTTCGCCCACCCCAACTTGTTTATTGCAGCTTATAATGGTTACAAATAAAGCAATAGCATCACAAATTT
CACAAATAAAGCATTTTTTTCACTGCATTCTAGTTGTGGTTTGTCCAAACTCATCAATGTATCTTATCAT
GTCTGTATACCGTCGACCTCTAGCTAGAGCTTGGCGTAATCATGGTCATAGCTGTTTCCTGTGTGAAATT
GTTATCCGCTCACAATTCCACACAACATACGAGCCGGAAGCATAAAGTGTAAAGCCTGGGGTGCCTAATG
AGTGAGCTAACTCACATTAATTGCGTTGCGCTCACTGCCCGCTTTCCAGTCGGGAAACCTGTCGTGCCAG
CTGCATTAATGAATCGGCCAACGCGCGGGGAGAGGCGGTTTGCGTATTGGGCGCTCTTCCGCTTCCTCGC
TCACTGACTCGCTGCGCTCGGTCGTTCGGCTGCGGCGAGCGGTATCAGCTCACTCAAAGGCGGTAATACG
GTTATCCACAGAATCAGGGGATAACGCAGGAAAGAACATGTGAGCAAAAGGCCAGCAAAAGGCCAGGAAC
CGTAAAAAGGCCGCGTTGCTGGCGTTTTTCCATAGGCTCCGCCCCCCTGACGAGCATCACAAAAATCGAC
GCTCAAGTCAGAGGTGGCGAAACCCGACAGGACTATAAAGATACCAGGCGTTTCCCCCTGGAAGCTCCCT
CGTGCGCTCTCCTGTTCCGACCCTGCCGCTTACCGGATACCTGTCCGCCTTTCTCCCTTCGGGAAGCGTG
GCGCTTTCTCATAGCTCACGCTGTAGGTATCTCAGTTCGGTGTAGGTCGTTCGCTCCAAGCTGGGCTGTG
TGCACGAACCCCCCGTTCAGCCCGACCGCTGCGCCTTATCCGGTAACTATCGTCTTGAGTCCAACCCGGT
AAGACACGACTTATCGCCACTGGCAGCAGCCACTGGTAACAGGATTAGCAGAGCGAGGTATGTAGGCGGT
GCTACAGAGTTCTTGAAGTGGTGGCCTAACTACGGCTACACTAGAAGAACAGTATTTGGTATCTGCGCTC
TGCTGAAGCCAGTTACCTTCGGAAAAAGAGTTGGTAGCTCTTGATCCGGCAAACAAACCACCGCTGGTAG
CGGTGGTTTTTTTGTTTGCAAGCAGCAGATTACGCGCAGAAAAAAAGGATCTCAAGAAGATCCTTTGATC
TTTTCTACGGGGTCTGACGCTCAGTGGAACGAAAACTCACGTTAAGGGATTTTGGTCATGAGATTATCAA
AAAGGATCTTCACCTAGATCCTTTTAAATTAAAAATGAAGTTTTAAATCAATCTAAAGTATATATGAGTA
AACTTGGTCTGACAGTTACCAATGCTTAATCAGTGAGGCACCTATCTCAGCGATCTGTCTATTTCGTTCA
TCCATAGTTGCCTGACTCCCCGTCGTGTAGATAACTACGATACGGGAGGGCTTACCATCTGGCCCCAGTG
CTGCAATGATACCGCGAGACCCACGCTCACCGGCTCCAGATTTATCAGCAATAAACCAGCCAGCCGGAAG
GGCCGAGCGCAGAAGTGGTCCTGCAACTTTATCCGCCTCCATCCAGTCTATTAATTGTTGCCGGGAAGCT
AGAGTAAGTAGTTCGCCAGTTAATAGTTTGCGCAACGTTGTTGCCATTGCTACAGGCATCGTGGTGTCAC
GCTCGTCGTTTGGTATGGCTTCATTCAGCTCCGGTTCCCAACGATCAAGGCGAGTTACATGATCCCCCAT
GTTGTGCAAAAAAGCGGTTAGCTCCTTCGGTCCTCCGATCGTTGTCAGAAGTAAGTTGGCCGCAGTGTTA
TCACTCATGGTTATGGCAGCACTGCATAATTCTCTTACTGTCATGCCATCCGTAAGATGCTTTTCTGTGA
CTGGTGAGTACTCAACCAAGTCATTCTGAGAATAGTGTATGCGGCGACCGAGTTGCTCTTGCCCGGCGTC
AATACGGGATAATACCGCGCCACATAGCAGAACTTTAAAAGTGCTCATCATTGGAAAACGTTCTTCGGGG
CGAAAACTCTCAAGGATCTTACCGCTGTTGAGATCCAGTTCGATGTAACCCACTCGTGCACCCAACTGAT
CTTCAGCATCTTTTACTTTCACCAGCGTTTCTGGGTGAGCAAAAACAGGAAGGCAAAATGCCGCAAAAAA
GGGAATAAGGGCGACACGGAAATGTTGAATACTCAT
